Addgene plasmid #49734: pVRc14_1324
Depositing lab: Christopher Voigt. Depositing organization: University of California, San Francisco (UCSF). Publication: Design of orthogonal genetic switches based on a crosstalk map of sigmas, anti-sigmas, and promoters. Rhodius VA, Segall-Shapiro TH, Sharon BD, Ghodasara A, Orlova E, Tabakh H, Burkhardt DH, Clancy K, Peterson TC, Gross CA, Voigt CA. Mol Syst Biol. 2013 Oct 29;9:702. doi: 10.1038/msb.2013.58. PubMed 24169405.
Backbone
  Vector backbone: pVRc
  Vector type: Bacterial Expression, Synthetic Biology
Growth in bacteria
  Bacterial resistance: Chloramphenicol, 25 μg/mL
  Growth temperature: 37°C
  Growth strain: DH10B
  Copy number: Low Copy
Gene/Insert
  Gene/Insert name: AS14_1324
  Species: Streptomyces coelicolor A3(2)
  Mutation: Codon optimized for E.coli
  Promoter: pLux
  Cloning method: Restriction Enzyme; 5′ cloning site NdeI (not destroyed); 3′ cloning site BamHI (not destroyed)
  Sequencing primers: 5′ GCGCTATCATGCCATACC; 3′ GTTTCACTTCTGAGTTCGGC
Terms and licenses: Academic/Nonprofit Terms; Industry Terms: Not Available to Industry
How to cite: pVRc14_1324 was a gift from Christopher Voigt (Addgene plasmid # 49734 ; http://n2t.net/addgene:49734 ; RRID:Addgene_49734)
