[The description below was written by a language model from this plasmid's Addgene catalogue record and pLannotate feature annotations shown in this document.]
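Description:
pVRc14_1324 is a bacterial expression plasmid on the pVRc backbone, built for synthetic-biology work in E. coli. It carries AS14_1324, an anti-sigma factor gene from Streptomyces coelicolor A3(2) that has been codon optimized for E. coli and cloned between retained NdeI and BamHI sites under the pLux promoter. The plasmid also encodes LuxR, the Aliivibrio fischeri transcriptional activator that binds the acyl-homoserine lactone autoinducer OHHL. LuxR lies on the opposite strand, next to a fragment annotated as the lacI promoter that presumably drives it. With LuxR made from the same plasmid, adding the autoinducer should activate pLux and allow titratable induction of the anti-sigma factor. The automated feature table does not annotate the insert or the pLux promoter themselves. They most likely occupy the unannotated region upstream of the 5S rRNA segment and the rrnB T1 and T2 terminators, which would end the transcript.

Replication depends on a complete p15A origin, consistent with the low copy number listed and compatible with ColE1-type plasmids in the same cell. The short ColE1/pUC, RSF and bom hits are only fragments, probably reflecting sequence similarity or backbone remnants. Selection is by chloramphenicol, through the cat gene with its own promoter and a his operon terminator. An f1 origin is present, along with non-functional remnants of a tetracycline resistance gene and its promoter. The plasmid comes from a study that mapped crosstalk among sigma factors, anti-sigma factors and their promoters to design orthogonal genetic switches. Its likely role is inducible expression of this anti-sigma alongside compatible plasmids carrying a sigma factor and a promoter reporter, to measure how specifically it represses.
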