Features (pLannotate 1.2.2; 16 found; start..end, strand, type, name):
   1078..1193    +  ncRNA          5S rRNA: Accession: RF00001 - 5S ribosomal RNA
   1197..1283    +  terminator     rrnB T1 terminator: Escherichia coli rrnB; transcription terminator T1 from the E. coli rrnB gene
   1375..1402    +  terminator     rrnB T2 terminator: transcription terminator T2 from the E. coli rrnB gene
   1421..1510    +  promoter       AmpR promoter: bla
   1584..1681    +  promoter       cat promoter: promoter of the E. coli cat gene encoding chloramphenicol acetyltransferase
   1682..2338    +  CDS            cat: CAT_ECOLX - Experimental evidence at protein level: Swiss-Prot protein existence level 1. This enzyme is an effector of chloramphenicol resistance in bacteria. From Escherichia coli. This protein is used as a marker in many commonly used cloning vectors, such as pACYC184.
   2352..2411    +  terminator     his operon terminator: This putative transcriptin terminator from the E. coli his operon has a 2-bp deletion introduced during synthesis. Its efficiency has not been determined.
   2483..2938    +  rep_origin     f1 ori (sequence partly withheld): f1 bacteriophage origin of replication; arrow indicates direction of (+) strand synthesis
   3049..3282    +  rep_origin     ori (fragment): high-copy-number ColE1/pMB1/pBR322/pUC origin of replication
   3495..3516    +  misc_feature   bom (fragment): basis of mobility region from pBR322
   3615..3670    -  rep_origin     RSF ori (fragment): Plasmids containing the RSF 1030 origin of replication can be propagated in E. coli cells that contain additional plasmids with compatible origins.
   3758..4303    -  rep_origin     p15A ori: Plasmids containing the medium-copy-number p15A origin of replication can be propagated in E. coli cells that contain a second plasmid with the ColE1 origin.
   4336..4456    -  CDS            TcR (fragment): tetracycline efflux protein; tet; confers resistance to tetracycline
   4466..4484    +  promoter       tet promoter (fragment): E. coli promoter for tetracycline efflux protein gene
   4580..5329    -  CDS            luxR: LUXR_ALIFS - Experimental evidence at protein level: Swiss-Prot protein existence level 1. Transcriptional activator of the bioluminescence operon. Binds to the OHHL autoinducer. From Aliivibrio fischeri (Vibrio fischeri).
   5330..5403    -  promoter       lacI promoter (fragment): lacI
>Addgene plasmid #49734 | pVRc14_1324 | depositor full sequence | sequence record 74541 | pVRc14_1324 sequence 5542 bps
ATGAGCGGTAGCCGTCCGGAACCGGAAGGTCATCTGGCAGAACAGCATCTGGGTGATCGTCTGAGCGCAC
TGGTTGATGGTGAACTGGGTCATGATGCACGTGAACGTGTTCTGGCACATGTTGCAACCTGTCCGAAATG
TAAAGCCGAAGTTGATGCACAGCGTCGTCTGAAAAATGTTTTTGCAGAAGCAGCACCGCCTGCACCGAGC
GAAAGCTTTCTGGCTCGTCTGCAGGGTCTGCCTGGTGGTGGTGATAGTGATGGCGGTGGTAGCCCGTTTA
GCGGTCTGCCAGGCGGTTTTGGTGCAAGCGCAGCAAGCGGTGTTTTTGGTCCGCGTCGTGATGAACGTTT
TGAGTTTGATTATGTTCCGGCAGGTAGCCATACACCGGTTCTGCCGAGCGCAACCAGCGGTCGTGGTTTT
CGTATTCATGAAGTTGGTCGTCATGAAAGCGATCGTAGCGCAAGCCGTGGTCTGCGTTTTGCATTTGCAG
CAGCCGGTGCAGTTAGCCTGGCAGCAATTGCACTGGGTGGTGTTACCCTGGGTACACCGGATACCACCAC
CGAAGCACGTGGTAGCGGTAGTGGTAGCAATGTTACACCGCTGCGCACACCGGGTTCAGCAGCAGCAACC
GGTAGCGAAAGTCAGCGTCGCCGTACCGCAGGTCCGCTGCTGGGTCAGGGTCAACGTGCCCTGGGCGATC
TGCCGGTTGCAAGCACCACCGCAAGTGCACCTCTGCTGCCAGGTATGCCAGCACCGGCAGGCGGTGATGC
CCGTCAGCAGGCAGTTCGTGCACTGACCACACCGGTGACCGCAGGCGCAGCCGCAATGAGTCCGCTGATT
CGTCCGCTGGAAGCAGTTCCGCCTCTGAGCCTGAGCAGCTGGTCAGCCGCACCGGAAGTTCGTCCTCCGG
GTCTGCTGGCAGCCCCTGATCCGGCACCGAGTCCGTATCCGGCAGCCAGCCCTGCCGCAAGCAGCTCTCC
GCTGCGTTAAGGATCCCTGTTTTGGCGGATGAGAGAAGATTTTCAGCCTGATACAGATTAAATCAGAACG
CAGAAGCGGTCTGATAAAACAGAATTTGCCTGGCGGCAGTAGCGCGGTGGTCCCACCTGACCCCATGCCG
AACTCAGAAGTGAAACGCCGTAGCGCCGATGGTAGTGTGGGGTCTCCCCATGCGAGAGTAGGGAACTGCC
AGGCATCAAATAAAACGAAAGGCTCAGTCGAAAGACTGGGCCTTTCGTTTTATCTGTTGTTTGTCGGTGA
ACGCTCTCCTGAGTAGGACAAATCCGCCGGGAGCGGATTTGAACGTTGCGAAGCAACGGCCCGGAGGGTG
GCGGGCAGGACGCCCGCCATAAACTGCCAGGCATCAAATTAAGCAGAAGGCCATCCTGACGGATGGCCTT
TTTGCGTTTCTACAAACTCTTTTGTTTATTTTTCTAAATACATTCAAATATGTATCCGCTCATGAGACAA
TAACCCTGATAAATGCTTCAATAATATTGAAAAAGGAAGACTATGAGTATTCAACATTTCCGTGTCTGCT
TACATAAACAGTAATACAAGGGGTGTTTACTAGAGGTTGATCGGGCACGTAAGAGGTTCCAACTTTCACC
ATAATGAAATAAGATCACTACCGGGCGTATTTTTTGAGTTATCGAGATTTTCAGGAGCTAAGGAAGCTAA
AATGGAGAAAAAAATCACGGGATATACCACCGTTGATATATCCCAATGGCATCGTAAAGAACATTTTGAG
GCATTTCAGTCAGTTGCTCAATGTACCTATAACCAGACCGTTCAGCTGGATATTACGGCCTTTTTAAAGA
CCGTAAAGAAAAATAAGCACAAGTTTTATCCGGCCTTTATTCACATTCTTGCCCGCCTGATGAACGCTCA
CCCGGAGTTTCGTATGGCCATGAAAGACGGTGAGCTGGTGATCTGGGATAGTGTTCACCCTTGTTACACC
GTTTTCCATGAGCAAACTGAAACGTTTTCGTCCCTCTGGAGTGAATACCACGACGATTTCCGGCAGTTTC
TCCACATATATTCGCAAGATGTGGCGTGTTACGGTGAAAACCTGGCCTATTTCCCTAAAGGGTTTATTGA
GAATATGTTTTTTGTCTCAGCCAATCCCTGGGTGAGTTTCACCAGTTTTGATTTAAACGTGGCCAATATG
GACAACTTCTTCGCCCCCGTTTTCACGATGGGCAAATATTATACGCAAGGCGACAAGGTGCTGATGCCGC
TGGCGATCCAGGTTCATCATGCCGTTTGTGATGGCTTCCATGTCGGCCGCATGCTTAATGAATTACAACA
GTACTGTGATGAGTGGCAGGGCGGGGCGTAATAATACTAGCTCCGGCAAAAAAACGGGCAAGGTGTCACC
ACCCTGCCCTTTTTCTTTAAAACCGAAAAGATTACTTCGCGTTTGCCACCTGACGTCTAAGCTGTCAGAC
CAAGTTTACTCATATATACTTTAGATTGATT
[125 nt withheld, positions 2482-2606]
C
[141 nt withheld, positions 2608-2748]
CCTTTGACGTTGGAGTCCACGTTCTTTAATAGTGGACTCTTGTTCCAAACTTGAACAACACTCAACCCTA
TCTCGGGCTATTCTTTTGATTTATAAGGGATTTTGCCGATTTCGGCCTATTGGTTAAAAAATGAGCTGAT
TTAACAAAAATTTAACGCGAATTTTAACAAAATATTAACGTTTACAATTTAAAAGGATCTAGGTGAAGAT
CCTTTTTGATAATCTCATGACCAAAATCCCTTAACGTGAGTTTTCGTTCCACTGAGCGTCAGACCCCGTA
GAAAAGATCAAAGGATCTTCTTGAGATCCTTTTTTTCTGCGCGTAATCTGCTGCTTGCAAACAAAAAAAC
CACCGCTACCAGCGGTGGTTTGTTTGCCGGATCAAGAGCTACCAACTCTTTTTCCGAAGGTAACTGGCTT
CAGCAGAGCGCAGATACCAAATACTGTCCTTCTAGTGTAGCCGTAGTTAGGCCACCACTTCAAGAACTCT
GTAGCACCGCCTACATACCTCGCTCTGCTAATCCTGTTACCAGTCAGGCATTTGAGAAGCACACGGTCAC
ACTGCTTCCGGTAGTCAATAAACCGGTAAACCAGCAATAGACATAAGCGGCTATTTAACGACCCTGCCCT
GAACCGACGACCGGGTCGAATTTGCTTTCGAATTTCTGCCATTCATCCGCTTATTATCACTTATTCAGGC
GTAGCACCAGGCGTTTAAGGGCACCAATAACTGCCTTAAAAAAAGCTAGCGGAGTGTATACTGGCTTACT
ATGTTGGCACTGATGAGGGTGTCAGTGAAGTGCTTCATGTGGCAGGAGAAAAAAGGCTGCACCGGTGCGT
CAGCAGAATATGTGATACAGGATATATTCCGCTTCCTCGCTCACTGACTCGCTACGCTCGGTCGTTCGAC
TGCGGCGAGCGGAAATGGCTTACGAACGGGGCGGAGATTTCCTGGAAGATGCCAGGAAGATACTTAACAG
GGAAGTGAGAGGGCCGCGGCAAAGCCGTTTTTCCATAGGCTCCGCCCCCCTGACAAGCATCACGAAATCT
GACGCTCAAATCAGTGGTGGCGAAACCCGACAGGACTATAAAGATACCAGGCGTTTCCCCCTGGCGGCTC
CCTCGTGCGCTCTCCTGTTCCTGCCTTTCGGTTTACCGGTGTCATTCCGCTGTTATGGCCGCGTTTGTCT
CATTCCACGCCTGACACTCAGTTCCGGGTAGGCAGTTCGCTCCAAGCTGGACTGTATGCACGAACCCCCC
GTTCAGTCCGACCGCTGCGCCTTATCCGGTAACTATCGTCTTGAGTCCAACCCGGAAAGACATGCAAAAG
CACCACTGGCAGCAGCCACTGGTAATTGATTTAGAGGAGTTAGTCTTGAAGTCATGCGCCGGTTAAGGCT
AAACTGAAAGGACAAGTTTTGGTGACTGCGCTCCTCCAAGCCAGTTACCTCGGTTCAAAGAGTTGGTAGC
TCAGAGAACCTTCGAAAAACCGCCCTGCAAGGCGGTTTTTTCGTTTTCAGAGCAAGAGATTACGCGCAGA
CCAAAACGATCTCAAGAAGATCATCTTATTAATCAGATAAAATATTTGCTCATGAGCCCGAAGTGGCGAG
CCCGATCTTCCCCATCGGTGATGTCGGCGATATAGGCGCCAGCAACCGCACCTGTGGCGCCGGTGATGCC
GGCCACGATGCGTCCGGCGTAGAGGATCTGCTCATGTTTGACAGCTTATCATCGATGCATAATGTGCCTG
TCAAATGGACGAAGCAGGGATTCTGCAAACCCTATGCTACTCCCTCGAGCCGTCAATTGTCTGATTCGTT
ACCAATTATTAATTTTTAAAGTATGGGCAATCAATTGCTCCTGTTAAAATTGCTTTAGAAATACTTTGGC
AGCGGTTTGTTGTATTGAGTTTCATTTGCGCATTGGTTAAATGGAAAGTGACAGTACGCTCACTGCAACC
TAATATTTTTGAAATATCCCAAGAGCTTTTTCCTTCGCATGCCCACGCTAAACATTCTTTTTCTCTTTTG
GTTAAATCGTTGTTTGATTTATTATTTGCTATATTTATTTTTCGATAATTATCAACTAGAGAAGGAACAA
TTAATGGTATGTTCATACACGCATGTAAAAATAAACTATCTATATAGTTGTCTTTTTCTGAATGTGCAAA
ACTAAGCATTCCGAAGCCATTGTTAGCCGTATGAATAGGGAAACTAAACCCAGTGATAAGACCTGATGTT
TTCGCTTCTTTAATTACATTTGGAGATTTTTTATTTACAGCATTGTTTTCAAATATATTCCAATTAATTG
GTGAATGATTGGAGTTAGAATAATCTACTATAGGATCATATTTTATTAAATTAGCGTCATCATAATATTG
CCTCCATTTTTTAGGGTAATTATCTAGGATTGAAATATCAGATTTAACCATAGAATGAGGATAAATGATC
GCGAGTAAATAATATTCACAATGTACCATTTTAGTCATATCAGATAAGCATTGATTAATATCATTATTGC
TTCTACAAGCTTTAATTTTATTAATTATTCTGTATGTGTCGTCGGCATTTATGTTTTTCATATTCACCAC
CCTGAATTGACTCTCTTCCGGGCGCTATCATGCCATACCGCGAAAGGTTTTGCGCCATTCGATGGCGCGC
CGCTTCGTCAGGCCACATAGCTTTCTTGTTCTGATCGGAACGATCGTTGGCTGACCTGTAGGATCGTACA
GGTTTACGCAAGAAAATGGTTTGTTATAGTCGAATAAATACTAGAGAAAGAGGAGAAATACCAT
