>Addgene plasmid #49734 | pVRc14_1324 | depositor partial sequence | sequence record 74146 | AS gene
ATGAGCGGTAGCCGTCCGGAACCGGAAGGTCATCTGGCAGAACAGCATCTGGGTGATCGTCTGAGCGCAC
TGGTTGATGGTGAACTGGGTCATGATGCACGTGAACGTGTTCTGGCACATGTTGCAACCTGTCCGAAATG
TAAAGCCGAAGTTGATGCACAGCGTCGTCTGAAAAATGTTTTTGCAGAAGCAGCACCGCCTGCACCGAGC
GAAAGCTTTCTGGCTCGTCTGCAGGGTCTGCCTGGTGGTGGTGATAGTGATGGCGGTGGTAGCCCGTTTA
GCGGTCTGCCAGGCGGTTTTGGTGCAAGCGCAGCAAGCGGTGTTTTTGGTCCGCGTCGTGATGAACGTTT
TGAGTTTGATTATGTTCCGGCAGGTAGCCATACACCGGTTCTGCCGAGCGCAACCAGCGGTCGTGGTTTT
CGTATTCATGAAGTTGGTCGTCATGAAAGCGATCGTAGCGCAAGCCGTGGTCTGCGTTTTGCATTTGCAG
CAGCCGGTGCAGTTAGCCTGGCAGCAATTGCACTGGGTGGTGTTACCCTGGGTACACCGGATACCACCAC
CGAAGCACGTGGTAGCGGTAGTGGTAGCAATGTTACACCGCTGCGCACACCGGGTTCAGCAGCAGCAACC
GGTAGCGAAAGTCAGCGTCGCCGTACCGCAGGTCCGCTGCTGGGTCAGGGTCAACGTGCCCTGGGCGATC
TGCCGGTTGCAAGCACCACCGCAAGTGCACCTCTGCTGCCAGGTATGCCAGCACCGGCAGGCGGTGATGC
CCGTCAGCAGGCAGTTCGTGCACTGACCACACCGGTGACCGCAGGCGCAGCCGCAATGAGTCCGCTGATT
CGTCCGCTGGAAGCAGTTCCGCCTCTGAGCCTGAGCAGCTGGTCAGCCGCACCGGAAGTTCGTCCTCCGG
GTCTGCTGGCAGCCCCTGATCCGGCACCGAGTCCGTATCCGGCAGCCAGCCCTGCCGCAAGCAGCTCTCC
GCTGCGTTAA
