>Addgene plasmid #49734 | pVRc14_1324 | depositor partial sequence | sequence record 74147 | pVRc backbone
GGATCCCTGTTTTGGCGGATGAGAGAAGATTTTCAGCCTGATACAGATTAAATCAGAACGCAGAAGCGGT
CTGATAAAACAGAATTTGCCTGGCGGCAGTAGCGCGGTGGTCCCACCTGACCCCATGCCGAACTCAGAAG
TGAAACGCCGTAGCGCCGATGGTAGTGTGGGGTCTCCCCATGCGAGAGTAGGGAACTGCCAGGCATCAAA
TAAAACGAAAGGCTCAGTCGAAAGACTGGGCCTTTCGTTTTATCTGTTGTTTGTCGGTGAACGCTCTCCT
GAGTAGGACAAATCCGCCGGGAGCGGATTTGAACGTTGCGAAGCAACGGCCCGGAGGGTGGCGGGCAGGA
CGCCCGCCATAAACTGCCAGGCATCAAATTAAGCAGAAGGCCATCCTGACGGATGGCCTTTTTGCGTTTC
TACAAACTCTTTTGTTTATTTTTCTAAATACATTCAAATATGTATCCGCTCATGAGACAATAACCCTGAT
AAATGCTTCAATAATATTGAAAAAGGAAGACTATGAGTATTCAACATTTCCGTGTCTGCTTACATAAACA
GTAATACAAGGGGTGTTTACTAGAGGTTGATCGGGCACGTAAGAGGTTCCAACTTTCACCATAATGAAAT
AAGATCACTACCGGGCGTATTTTTTGAGTTATCGAGATTTTCAGGAGCTAAGGAAGCTAAAATGGAGAAA
AAAATCACGGGATATACCACCGTTGATATATCCCAATGGCATCGTAAAGAACATTTTGAGGCATTTCAGT
CAGTTGCTCAATGTACCTATAACCAGACCGTTCAGCTGGATATTACGGCCTTTTTAAAGACCGTAAAGAA
AAATAAGCACAAGTTTTATCCGGCCTTTATTCACATTCTTGCCCGCCTGATGAACGCTCACCCGGAGTTT
CGTATGGCCATGAAAGACGGTGAGCTGGTGATCTGGGATAGTGTTCACCCTTGTTACACCGTTTTCCATG
AGCAAACTGAAACGTTTTCGTCCCTCTGGAGTGAATACCACGACGATTTCCGGCAGTTTCTCCACATATA
TTCGCAAGATGTGGCGTGTTACGGTGAAAACCTGGCCTATTTCCCTAAAGGGTTTATTGAGAATATGTTT
TTTGTCTCAGCCAATCCCTGGGTGAGTTTCACCAGTTTTGATTTAAACGTGGCCAATATGGACAACTTCT
TCGCCCCCGTTTTCACGATGGGCAAATATTATACGCAAGGCGACAAGGTGCTGATGCCGCTGGCGATCCA
GGTTCATCATGCCGTTTGTGATGGCTTCCATGTCGGCCGCATGCTTAATGAATTACAACAGTACTGTGAT
GAGTGGCAGGGCGGGGCGTAATAATACTAGCTCCGGCAAAAAAACGGGCAAGGTGTCACCACCCTGCCCT
TTTTCTTTAAAACCGAAAAGATTACTTCGCGTTTGCCACCTGACGTCTAAGCTGTCAGACCAAGTTTACT
CATATATACTTTAGATTGATT
[125 nt withheld, positions 1492-1616]
C
[141 nt withheld, positions 1618-1758]
CCTTTGACGTTGGAGTCCACGTTCTTTAATAGTGGACTCTTGTTCCAAACTTGAACAACACTCAACCCTA
TCTCGGGCTATTCTTTTGATTTATAAGGGATTTTGCCGATTTCGGCCTATTGGTTAAAAAATGAGCTGAT
TTAACAAAAATTTAACGCGAATTTTAACAAAATATTAACGTTTACAATTTAAAAGGATCTAGGTGAAGAT
CCTTTTTGATAATCTCATGACCAAAATCCCTTAACGTGAGTTTTCGTTCCACTGAGCGTCAGACCCCGTA
GAAAAGATCAAAGGATCTTCTTGAGATCCTTTTTTTCTGCGCGTAATCTGCTGCTTGCAAACAAAAAAAC
CACCGCTACCAGCGGTGGTTTGTTTGCCGGATCAAGAGCTACCAACTCTTTTTCCGAAGGTAACTGGCTT
CAGCAGAGCGCAGATACCAAATACTGTCCTTCTAGTGTAGCCGTAGTTAGGCCACCACTTCAAGAACTCT
GTAGCACCGCCTACATACCTCGCTCTGCTAATCCTGTTACCAGTCAGGCATTTGAGAAGCACACGGTCAC
ACTGCTTCCGGTAGTCAATAAACCGGTAAACCAGCAATAGACATAAGCGGCTATTTAACGACCCTGCCCT
GAACCGACGACCGGGTCGAATTTGCTTTCGAATTTCTGCCATTCATCCGCTTATTATCACTTATTCAGGC
GTAGCACCAGGCGTTTAAGGGCACCAATAACTGCCTTAAAAAAAGCTAGCGGAGTGTATACTGGCTTACT
ATGTTGGCACTGATGAGGGTGTCAGTGAAGTGCTTCATGTGGCAGGAGAAAAAAGGCTGCACCGGTGCGT
CAGCAGAATATGTGATACAGGATATATTCCGCTTCCTCGCTCACTGACTCGCTACGCTCGGTCGTTCGAC
TGCGGCGAGCGGAAATGGCTTACGAACGGGGCGGAGATTTCCTGGAAGATGCCAGGAAGATACTTAACAG
GGAAGTGAGAGGGCCGCGGCAAAGCCGTTTTTCCATAGGCTCCGCCCCCCTGACAAGCATCACGAAATCT
GACGCTCAAATCAGTGGTGGCGAAACCCGACAGGACTATAAAGATACCAGGCGTTTCCCCCTGGCGGCTC
CCTCGTGCGCTCTCCTGTTCCTGCCTTTCGGTTTACCGGTGTCATTCCGCTGTTATGGCCGCGTTTGTCT
CATTCCACGCCTGACACTCAGTTCCGGGTAGGCAGTTCGCTCCAAGCTGGACTGTATGCACGAACCCCCC
GTTCAGTCCGACCGCTGCGCCTTATCCGGTAACTATCGTCTTGAGTCCAACCCGGAAAGACATGCAAAAG
CACCACTGGCAGCAGCCACTGGTAATTGATTTAGAGGAGTTAGTCTTGAAGTCATGCGCCGGTTAAGGCT
AAACTGAAAGGACAAGTTTTGGTGACTGCGCTCCTCCAAGCCAGTTACCTCGGTTCAAAGAGTTGGTAGC
TCAGAGAACCTTCGAAAAACCGCCCTGCAAGGCGGTTTTTTCGTTTTCAGAGCAAGAGATTACGCGCAGA
CCAAAACGATCTCAAGAAGATCATCTTATTAATCAGATAAAATATTTGCTCATGAGCCCGAAGTGGCGAG
CCCGATCTTCCCCATCGGTGATGTCGGCGATATAGGCGCCAGCAACCGCACCTGTGGCGCCGGTGATGCC
GGCCACGATGCGTCCGGCGTAGAGGATCTGCTCATGTTTGACAGCTTATCATCGATGCATAATGTGCCTG
TCAAATGGACGAAGCAGGGATTCTGCAAACCCTATGCTACTCCCTCGAGCCGTCAATTGTCTGATTCGTT
ACCAATTATTAATTTTTAAAGTATGGGCAATCAATTGCTCCTGTTAAAATTGCTTTAGAAATACTTTGGC
AGCGGTTTGTTGTATTGAGTTTCATTTGCGCATTGGTTAAATGGAAAGTGACAGTACGCTCACTGCAACC
TAATATTTTTGAAATATCCCAAGAGCTTTTTCCTTCGCATGCCCACGCTAAACATTCTTTTTCTCTTTTG
GTTAAATCGTTGTTTGATTTATTATTTGCTATATTTATTTTTCGATAATTATCAACTAGAGAAGGAACAA
TTAATGGTATGTTCATACACGCATGTAAAAATAAACTATCTATATAGTTGTCTTTTTCTGAATGTGCAAA
ACTAAGCATTCCGAAGCCATTGTTAGCCGTATGAATAGGGAAACTAAACCCAGTGATAAGACCTGATGTT
TTCGCTTCTTTAATTACATTTGGAGATTTTTTATTTACAGCATTGTTTTCAAATATATTCCAATTAATTG
GTGAATGATTGGAGTTAGAATAATCTACTATAGGATCATATTTTATTAAATTAGCGTCATCATAATATTG
CCTCCATTTTTTAGGGTAATTATCTAGGATTGAAATATCAGATTTAACCATAGAATGAGGATAAATGATC
GCGAGTAAATAATATTCACAATGTACCATTTTAGTCATATCAGATAAGCATTGATTAATATCATTATTGC
TTCTACAAGCTTTAATTTTATTAATTATTCTGTATGTGTCGTCGGCATTTATGTTTTTCATATTCACCAC
CCTGAATTGACTCTCTTCCGGGCGCTATCATGCCATACCGCGAAAGGTTTTGCGCCATTCGATGGCGCGC
CGCTTCGTCAGGCCACATAGCTTTCTTGTTCTGATCGGAACGATCGTTGGCTGACCTGTAGGATCGTACA
GGTTTACGCAAGAAAATGGTTTGTTATAGTCGAATAAATACTAGAGAAAGAGGAGAAATACCAT
