>Addgene plasmid #49734 | pVRc14_1324 | addgene partial sequence | sequence record 77204 | pTrcHis_rev
AACAGGGATCCTTAACGCAGCGGAGAGCTGCTTGCGGCAGGGCTGGCTGCCGGATACGGACTCGGTGCCG
GATCAGGGGCTGCCAGCAGACCCGGAGGACGAACTTCCGGTGCGGCTGACCAGCTGCTCAGGCTCAGAGG
CGGAACTGCTTCCAGCGGACGAATCAGCGGACTCATTGCGGCTGCGCCTGCGGTCACCGGTGTGGTCAGT
GCACGAACTGCCTGCTGACGGGCATCACCGCCTGCCGGTGCTGGCATACCTGGCAGCAGAGGTGCACTTG
CGGTGGTGCTTGCAACCGGCAGATCGCCCAGGGCACGTTGACCCTGACCCAGCAGCGGACCTGCGGTACG
GCGACGCTGACTTTCGCTACCGGTTGCTGCTGCTGAACCCGGTGTGCGCAGCGGTGTAACATTGCTACCA
CTACCGCTACCACGTGCTTCGGTGGTGGTATCCGGTGTACCCAGGGTAACACCACCCAGTGCAATTGCTG
CCAGGCTAACTGCACCGGCTGCTGCAAATGCAAAACGCAGACCACGGCTTGCGCTACGATCGCTTTCATG
ACGACCAACTTCATGAATACGAAAACCACGACCGCTGGTTGCGCTCGGCAGAACCGGTGTATGGCTACCT
GCCGGAACATAATCAAACTCAAAACGTTCATCACGACGCGGACCAAAAACACCGCTTGCTGCGCTTGCAC
CAAAACCGCCTGGCAGACCGCTAAACGGGCTACCACCGCCATCACTATCACCACCACCAGGCAGACCCTG
CAGACGAGCCAGAAAGCTTTCGCTCGGTGCAGGCGGTGCTGCTTCTGCAAAAACATTTTTCAGACGACGC
TGTGCATCAACTTCGGCTTTACATTTCGGACAGGTTGCAACATGTGCCAGA
