>Addgene plasmid #49734 | pVRc14_1324 | addgene partial sequence | sequence record 77235 | pBRrevBam 5'-GGTGATGTCGGCGATATAGG-3'
GCCGGTGATGCCGGCCACGATGCGTCCGGCGTAGAGGATCTGCTCATGTTTGACAGCTTATCATCGATGC
ATAATGTGCCTGTCAAATGGACGAAGCAGGGATTCTGCAAACCCTATGCTACTCCCTCGAGCCGTCAATT
GTCTGATTCGTTACCAATTATTAATTTTTAAAGTATGGGCAATCAATTGCTCCTGTTAAAATTGCTTTAG
AAATACTTTGGCAGCGGTTTGTTGTATTGAGTTTCATTTGCGCATTGGTTAAATGGAAAGTGACAGTACG
CTCACTGCAACCTAATATTTTTGAAATATCCCAAGAGCTTTTTCCTTCGCATGCCCACGCTAAACATTCT
TTTTCTCTTTTGGTTAAATCGTTGTTTGATTTATTATTTGCTATATTTATTTTTCGATAATTATCAACTA
GAGAAGGAACAATTAATGGTATGTTCATACACGCATGTAAAAATAAACTATCTATATAGTTGTCTTTTTC
TGAATGTGCAAAACTAAGCATTCCGAAGCCATTGTTAGCCGTATGAATAGGGAAACTAAACCCAGTGATA
AGACCTGATGTTTTCGCTTCTTTAATTACATTTGGAGATTTTTTATTTACAGCATTGTTTTCAAATATAT
TCCAATTAATTGGTGAATGATTGGAGTTAGAATAATCTACTATAGGATCATATTTTATTAAATTAGCGTC
ATCATAATATTGCCTCCATTTTTTAGGGTAATTATCTAGGATTGAAATATCAGATTTAACCATAGAATGA
GGATAAATGATCGCGAGTAAATAATATTCACAATGTACCATTTTAGTCATATCAGATAAGCATTGATTAA
TATCATTATTGCTTCTACAAGCTTTAATTTTATTAATTATTCTGTATGTGTCGTC
